Addgene plasmid #81439: pDONR223_TBL1XR1_p.L81V
Purpose: Gateway Donor vector containing TBL1XR1 , part of the Target Accelerator Plasmid Collection.
Depositing lab: Jesse Boehm & William Hahn & David Root. Depositing organization: Broad Institute. Publication: Systematic Functional Interrogation of Rare Cancer Variants Identifies Oncogenic Alleles. Kim E, Ilic N, Shrestha Y, Zou L, Kamburov A, Zhu C, Yang X, Lubonja R, Tran N, Nguyen C, Lawrence MS, Piccioni F, Bagul M, Doench JG, Chouinard CR, Wu X, Hogstrom L, Natoli T, Tamayo P, Horn H, Corsello SM, Lage K, Root DE, Subramanian A, Golub TR, Getz G, Boehm JS, Hahn WC. Cancer Discov. 2016 Jul;6(7):714-26. doi: 10.1158/2159-8290.CD-16-0160. Epub 2016 May 4. PubMed 27147599.
Backbone
  Vector backbone: pDONR223
  Backbone manufacturer: Invitrogen
  Backbone size w/o insert (bp): 2790
  Vector type: Gateway Entry vector
Growth in bacteria
  Bacterial resistance: Spectinomycin, 50 μg/mL
  Growth temperature: 37°C
  Growth strain: DH5alpha
  Copy number: High Copy
Gene/Insert
  Gene/Insert name: TBL1XR1
  Species: H. sapiens (human)
  Mutation: L81V; L512P
  GenBank ID: NM_024665.5
  Entrez Gene: TBL1XR1 (a.k.a. C21, DC42, IRA1, MRD41, TBLR1)
  Promoter: None
  Cloning method: Gateway Cloning
  Sequencing primers: 5′ M13pUC-fwd; 3′ M13-Rev
Terms and licenses: Academic/Nonprofit Terms; Industry Terms: Not Available to Industry
Depositor comments: Closed state: stop codon immediately follows insert
How to cite: pDONR223_TBL1XR1_p.L81V was a gift from Jesse Boehm & William Hahn & David Root (Addgene plasmid # 81439 ; http://n2t.net/addgene:81439 ; RRID:Addgene_81439)
