[The description below was written by a language model from this plasmid's Addgene catalogue record and pLannotate feature annotations shown in this document.]
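Description:
pDONR223_TBL1XR1_p.L81V is a Gateway entry clone built on the Invitrogen pDONR223 backbone and carrying a variant open reading frame of human TBL1XR1, deposited as part of the Target Accelerator Plasmid Collection. It is a bacterial propagation and shuttling plasmid rather than an expression vector. It replicates in E. coli from a high-copy ColE1/pUC-type origin and is selected with spectinomycin through the aadA (SmR) aminoglycoside adenylyltransferase gene, which lies downstream of a class 1 integron Pc promoter fragment. The sequenced plasmid is 4,338 nt. rrnB T1 and T2 terminators in the backbone insulate the cloning region from read-through transcription, and small lacZα, lacI and gentamicin-resistance fragments are vestigial annotation hits.

The roughly 1.5 kb TBL1XR1 coding sequence is flanked on both sides by attL recombination sites. The annotation tool labels both as attL3, but functionally they are the paired sites that allow LR Clonase-mediated transfer of the ORF into any compatible destination vector. The record lists no promoter for the insert. A T7 promoter sits just outside the downstream att site and points back toward the insert on the opposite strand, so it would not produce sense transcript. The clone is in the "closed" configuration, with a stop codon immediately after the ORF, so it yields native C-terminal protein and cannot be used for C-terminal fusions. TBL1XR1 encodes an F-box-like component of the N-CoR corepressor complex involved in nuclear receptor-regulated transcription. The named allele is L81V, but the catalogue also records a second substitution, L512P, which users should consider when interpreting phenotypes. The collection was assembled for systematic functional testing of rare cancer-associated variants.
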