Features (pLannotate 1.2.2; 12 found; start..end, strand, type, name):
     38..74      -  CDS            lacZα (fragment): LacZα fragment of β-galactosidase; lacZ fragment
     91..186     +  protein_bind   attL3: mutant version of attL; recombination site for the Gateway® LR reaction LR Clonase™
    192..1733    +  CDS            TBL1XR1: TBL1R_HUMAN - Also known as IRA1, TBLR1. Experimental evidence at protein level: Swiss-Prot protein existence level 1. F-box-like protein involved in the recruitment of the ubiquitin/19S proteasome complex to nuclear receptor-regulated transcription units. Plays an essential role in transcription activation mediated by nuclear receptors. Probably acts as integral component of the N-Cor corepressor complex that mediates the recruitment of the 19S proteasome complex, leading to the subsequent proteasomal degradation of N-Cor complex, thereby allowing cofactor exchange, and transcription activati
   1741..1836    -  protein_bind   attL3: mutant version of attL; recombination site for the Gateway® LR reaction LR Clonase™
   1855..1873    -  promoter       T7 promoter: promoter for bacteriophage T7 RNA polymerase
   2063..2086    +  promoter       Pc promoter (fragment): intI1 (promoter lies within the coding sequence); class 1 integron promoter
   2262..2318    +  CDS            GmR (fragment): gentamycin acetyltransferase; aacC1; confers resistance to gentamycin
   2325..3116    +  CDS            SmR: aminoglycoside adenylyltransferase (Murphy, 1985); aadA; confers resistance to spectinomycin and streptomycin
   3209..3797    +  rep_origin     ori: high-copy-number ColE1/pMB1/pBR322/pUC origin of replication
   3980..4072    +  CDS            lacI (fragment): lac repressor; lacI; The lac repressor binds to the lac operator to inhibit transcription in E. coli. This inhibition can be relieved by adding lactose or isopropyl-β-D-thiogalactopyranoside (IPTG).
   4127..4154    -  terminator     rrnB T2 terminator: transcription terminator T2 from the E. coli rrnB gene
   4286..4329    +  terminator     rrnB T1 terminator: Escherichia coli rrnB; transcription terminator T1 from the E. coli rrnB gene
>Addgene plasmid #81439 | pDONR223_TBL1XR1_p.L81V | addgene full sequence | sequence record 168274 | Addgene NGS Result
GGCAGTTCCCTACTCTCGCGTTAACGCTAGCATGGATGTTTTCCCAGTCACGACGTTGTAAAACGACGGC
CAGTCTTAAGCTCGGGCCCCAAATAATGATTTTATTTTGACTGATAGTGACCTGTTCGTTGCAACAAATT
GATGAGCAATGCTTTTTTATAATGCCAACTTTGTACAAAAAAGTTGGCACCATGAGTATAAGCAGTGATG
AGGTCAACTTCTTGGTATATAGATACTTGCAAGAGTCAGGATTTTCTCATTCAGCATTTACCTTTGGTAT
AGAAAGCCATATCAGTCAGTCCAATATAAATGGTGCCCTCGTCCCACCCGCTGCATTGATTTCTATCATC
CAGAAAGGTCTACAGTATGTAGAAGCAGAAGTTAGTATTAATGAGGATGGTACCTTGTTTGATGGTCGAC
CAATAGAGTCTGTGTCCCTGATAGATGCCGTAATGCCTGATGTAGTACAAACAAGACAACAAGCTTATAG
AGATAAGCTTGCACAGCAACAGGCAGCAGCTGCTGCAGCTGCCGCAGCTGCAGCCAGCCAACAAGGATCT
GCAAAAAATGGAGAAAACACAGCAAATGGGGAGGAGAATGGAGCACATACTATAGCAAATAATCATACTG
ATATGATGGAAGTGGATGGGGATGTTGAAATCCCTCCTAATAAAGCTGTTGTGTTGCGGGGCCATGAATC
TGAAGTTTTTATCTGTGCCTGGAACCCTGTTAGTGATCTCCTAGCATCAGGGTCTGGAGACTCAACAGCA
AGAATATGGAATCTTAGTGAGAACAGCACCAGTGGCTCTACACAGTTAGTACTTAGACATTGTATACGAG
AAGGAGGGCAAGATGTTCCAAGCAACAAGGATGTCACATCTCTAGATTGGAATAGTGAAGGTACACTTCT
AGCAACTGGTTCCTATGATGGGTTTGCCAGAATATGGACTAAAGATGGTAACCTTGCTAGCACCTTAGGG
CAGCATAAAGGCCCTATATTTGCATTAAAATGGAATAAGAAAGGAAATTTCATCCTAAGTGCTGGAGTAG
ACAAGACTACAATTATTTGGGACGCACATACTGGTGAAGCCAAGCAACAGTTTCCTTTTCATTCAGCACC
AGCATTGGATGTTGATTGGCAGAGCAACAACACCTTTGCTTCTTGTAGTACAGATATGTGCATTCATGTC
TGTAAATTAGGACAAGACAGACCTATTAAAACATTCCAAGGACATACGAATGAAGTAAATGCTATCAAAT
GGGACCCAACTGGCAATCTCTTGGCCTCCTGTTCTGACGACATGACTTTAAAGATATGGAGTATGAAACA
AGACAATTGTGTCCATGATTTGCAAGCACATAATAAAGAAATTTATACTATCAAATGGAGTCCAACAGGA
CCAGGGACTAATAATCCAAATGCCAACCTTATGTTAGCAAGTGCATCCTTTGATTCTACTGTTAGGTTAT
GGGATGTAGACCGAGGGATATGCATCCATACTTTGACAAAACACCAAGAGCCTGTGTACAGTGTAGCTTT
CAGTCCTGATGGCAGGTATCTGGCAAGTGGTTCTTTTGACAAATGTGTACACATCTGGAACACGCAGACA
GGTGCTCTAGTTCACAGCTATAGGGGAACAGGTGGAATATTTGAAGTTTGCTGGAATGCAGCAGGAGACA
AAGTTGGAGCCAGTGCATCAGATGGTTCAGTTTGTGTATTAGACCCTCGGAAATGATTGCCAACTTTCTT
GTACAAAGTTGGCATTATAAGAAAGCATTGCTTATCAATTTGTTGCAACGAACAGGTCACTATCAGTCAA
AATAAAATCATTATTTGCCATCCAGCTGATATCCCCTATAGTGAGTCGTATTACATGGTCATAGCTGTTT
CCTGGCAGCTCTGGCCCGTGTCTCAAAATCTCTGATGTTACATTGCACAAGATAAAAATATATCATCATG
CCTCCTCTAGACCAGCCAGGACAGAAATGCCTCGACTTCGCTGCTACCCAAGGTTGCCGGGTGACGCACA
CCGTGGAAACGGATGAAGGCACGAACCCAGTGGACATAAGCCTGTTCGGTTCGTAAGCTGTAATGCAAGT
AGCGTATGCGCTCACGCAACTGGTCCAGAACCTTGACCGAACGCAGCGGTGGTAACGGCGCAGTGGCGGT
TTTCATGGCTTGTTATGACTGTTTTTTTGGGGTACAGTCTATGCCTCGGGCATCCAAGCAGCAAGCGCGT
TACGCCGTGGGTCGATGTTTGATGTTATGGAGCAGCAACGATGTTACGCAGCAGGGCAGTCGCCCTAAAA
CAAAGTTAAACATTATGAGGGAAGCGGTGATCGCCGAAGTATCGACTCAACTATCAGAGGTAGTTGGCGT
CATCGAGCGCCATCTCGAACCGACGTTGCTGGCCGTACATTTGTACGGCTCCGCAGTGGATGGCGGCCTG
AAGCCACACAGTGATATTGATTTGCTGGTTACGGTGACCGTAAGGCTTGATGAAACAACGCGGCGAGCTT
TGATCAACGACCTTTTGGAAACTTCGGCTTCCCCTGGAGAGAGCGAGATTCTCCGCGCTGTAGAAGTCAC
CATTGTTGTGCACGACGACATCATTCCGTGGCGTTATCCAGCTAAGCGCGAACTGCAATTTGGAGAATGG
CAGCGCAATGACATTCTTGCAGGTATCTTCGAGCCAGCCACGATCGACATTGATCTGGCTATCTTGCTGA
CAAAAGCAAGAGAACATAGCGTTGCCTTGGTAGGTCCAGCGGCGGAGGAACTCTTTGATCCGGTTCCTGA
ACAGGATCTATTTGAGGCGCTAAATGAAACCTTAACGCTATGGAACTCGCCGCCCGACTGGGCTGGCGAT
GAGCGAAATGTAGTGCTTACGTTGTCCCGCATTTGGTACAGCGCAGTAACCGGCAAAATCGCGCCGAAGG
ATGTCGCTGCCGACTGGGCAATGGAGCGCCTGCCGGCCCAGTATCAGCCCGTCATACTTGAAGCTAGACA
GGCTTATCTTGGACAAGAAGAAGATCGCTTGGCCTCGCGCGCAGATCAGTTGGAAGAATTTGTCCACTAC
GTGAAAGGCGAGATCACCAAGGTAGTCGGCAAATAACCCTCGAGCCACCCATGACCAAAATCCCTTAACG
TGAGTTACGCGTCGTTCCACTGAGCGTCAGACCCCGTAGAAAAGATCAAAGGATCTTCTTGAGATCCTTT
TTTTCTGCGCGTAATCTGCTGCTTGCAAACAAAAAAACCACCGCTACCAGCGGTGGTTTGTTTGCCGGAT
CAAGAGCTACCAACTCTTTTTCCGAAGGTAACTGGCTTCAGCAGAGCGCAGATACCAAATACTGTTCTTC
TAGTGTAGCCGTAGTTAGGCCACCACTTCAAGAACTCTGTAGCACCGCCTACATACCTCGCTCTGCTAAT
CCTGTTACCAGTGGCTGCTGCCAGTGGCGATAAGTCGTGTCTTACCGGGTTGGACTCAAGACGATAGTTA
CCGGATAAGGCGCAGCGGTCGGGCTGAACGGGGGGTTCGTGCACACAGCCCAGCTTGGAGCGAACGACCT
ACACCGAACTGAGATACCTACAGCGTGAGCTATGAGAAAGCGCCACGCTTCCCGAAGGGAGAAAGGCGGA
CAGGTATCCGGTAAGCGGCAGGGTCGGAACAGGAGAGCGCACGAGGGAGCTTCCAGGGGGAAACGCCTGG
TATCTTTATAGTCCTGTCGGGTTTCGCCACCTCTGACTTGAGCGTCGATTTTTGTGATGCTCGTCAGGGG
GGCGGAGCCTATGGAAAAACGCCAGCAACGCGGCCTTTTTACGGTTCCTGGCCTTTTGCTGGCCTTTTGC
TCACATGTTCTTTCCTGCGTTATCCCCTGATTCTGTGGATAACCGTATTACCGCCTTTGAGTGAGCTGAT
ACCGCTCGCCGCAGCCGAACGACCGAGCGCAGCGAGTCAGTGAGCGAGGAAGCGGAAGAGCGCCCAATAC
GCAAACCGCCTCTCCCCGCGCGTTGGCCGATTCATTAATGCAGCTGGCACGACAGGTTTCCCGACTGGAA
AGCGGGCAGTGAGCGCAACGCAATTAATACGCGTACCGCTAGCCAGGAAGAGTTTGTAGAAACGCAAAAA
GGCCATCCGTCAGGATGGCCTTCTGCTTAGTTTGATGCCTGGCAGTTTATGGCGGGCGTCCTGCCCGCCA
CCCTCCGGGCCGTTGCTTCACAACGTTCAAATCCGCTCCCGGCGGATTTGTCCTACTCAGGAGAGCGTTC
ACCGACAAACAACAGATAAAACGAAAGGCCCAGTCTTCCGACTGAGCCTTTCGTTTTATTTGATGCCT
