>Addgene plasmid #81439 | pDONR223_TBL1XR1_p.L81V | depositor partial sequence | sequence record 154758 | Insert sequence
ATGAGTATAAGCAGTGATGAGGTCAACTTCTTGGTATATAGATACTTGCAAGAGTCAGGATTTTCTCATT
CAGCATTTACCTTTGGTATAGAAAGCCATATCAGTCAGTCCAATATAAATGGTGCCCTCGTCCCACCCGC
TGCATTGATTTCTATCATCCAGAAAGGTCTACAGTATGTAGAAGCAGAAGTTAGTATTAATGAGGATGGT
ACCTTGTTTGATGGTCGACCAATAGAGTCTGTGTCCCTGATAGATGCCGTAATGCCTGATGTAGTACAAA
CAAGACAACAAGCTTATAGAGATAAGCTTGCACAGCAACAGGCAGCAGCTGCTGCAGCTGCCGCAGCTGC
AGCCAGCCAACAAGGATCTGCAAAAAATGGAGAAAACACAGCAAATGGGGAGGAGAATGGAGCACATACT
ATAGCAAATAATCATACTGATATGATGGAAGTGGATGGGGATGTTGAAATCCCTCCTAATAAAGCTGTTG
TGTTGCGGGGCCATGAATCTGAAGTTTTTATCTGTGCCTGGAACCCTGTTAGTGATCTCCTAGCATCAGG
GTCTGGAGACTCAACAGCAAGAATATGGAATCTTAGTGAGAACAGCACCAGTGGCTCTACACAGTTAGTA
CTTAGACATTGTATACGAGAAGGAGGGCAAGATGTTCCAAGCAACAAGGATGTCACATCTCTAGATTGGA
ATAGTGAAGGTACACTTCTAGCAACTGGTTCCTATGATGGGTTTGCCAGAATATGGACTAAAGATGGTAA
CCTTGCTAGCACCTTAGGGCAGCATAAAGGCCCTATATTTGCATTAAAATGGAATAAGAAAGGAAATTTC
ATCCTAAGTGCTGGAGTAGACAAGACTACAATTATTTGGGACGCACATACTGGTGAAGCCAAGCAACAGT
TTCCTTTTCATTCAGCACCAGCATTGGATGTTGATTGGCAGAGCAACAACACCTTTGCTTCTTGTAGTAC
AGATATGTGCATTCATGTCTGTAAATTAGGACAAGACAGACCTATTAAAACATTCCAAGGACATACGAAT
GAAGTAAATGCTATCAAATGGGACCCAACTGGCAATCTCTTGGCCTCCTGTTCTGACGACATGACTTTAA
AGATATGGAGTATGAAACAAGACAATTGTGTCCATGATTTGCAAGCACATAATAAAGAAATTTATACTAT
CAAATGGAGTCCAACAGGACCAGGGACTAATAATCCAAATGCCAACCTTATGTTAGCAAGTGCATCCTTT
GATTCTACTGTTAGGTTATGGGATGTAGACCGAGGGATATGCATCCATACTTTGACAAAACACCAAGAGC
CTGTGTACAGTGTAGCTTTCAGTCCTGATGGCAGGTATCTGGCAAGTGGTTCTTTTGACAAATGTGTACA
CATCTGGAACACGCAGACAGGTGCTCTAGTTCACAGCTATAGGGGAACAGGTGGAATATTTGAAGTTTGC
TGGAATGCAGCAGGAGACAAAGTTGGAGCCAGTGCATCAGATGGTTCAGTTTGTGTATTAGACCCTCGGA
AA
